>Addgene plasmid #156463 | pETduet-1:MCS1(HemeOxygenase)::MCS2(ReBphP-PCM) | addgene full sequence | sequence record 314113 | Addgene NGS Result
CACCGCCGCCGCAAGGAATGGTGCATGCAAGGAGATGGCGCCCAACAGTCCCCCGGCCACGGGGCCTGCC
ACCATACCCACGCCGAAACAAGCGCTCATGAGCCCGAAGTGGCGAGCCCGATCTTCCCCATCGGTGATGT
CGGCGATATAGGCGCCAGCAACCGCACCTGTGGCGCCGGTGATGCCGGCCACGATGCGTCCGGCGTAGAG
GATCGAGATCGATCTCGATCCCGCGAAATTAATACGACTCACTATAGGGGAATTGTGAGCGGATAACAAT
TCCCCTCTAGAAATAATTTTGTTTAACTTTAAGAAGGAGATATACCATGGCGATGAGCAGCAATTTAGCA
AACAAACTACGTGTAGGTACGAAAAAAGCCCACACAATGGCAGAAAATGTAGGTTTTGTCAAATGCTTCT
TAAAAGGAGTGGTAGAAAAAAGCTCTTACCGGAAGCTAGTGGCCAACTTCTACTACGTCTACTCCGCAAT
GGAAGAGGAGATGGAAAAGCATAGCCAGCACCCAATTGTTTCTAAAATAAACTTTTCCCAACTGAATCGT
AAGCAGACTCTAGAGCAAGACCTGAGTTACTATTACGGCGCTAACTGGCGGGAACAAATTCAACTGTCGC
CAGCAGGTGAAGCTTACGTACAACGCATTCGGGAAATCTCTGCAACCGAACCAGAATTGTTGATTGCCCA
CTCTTACACCCGTTATTTAGGTGATTTATCCGGGGGACAAATTCTCAAAAACATTGCTGTGACAGCGATG
AATTTGAATGATGGGCAAGGAACTGCATTTTATGAGTTCGCAGATATTTCTGATGAGAAAGCTTTTAAGG
CTAAATATCGTCAAACATTAGATGAGTTGGCAATTGATGAAGCGACAGGCGATCGCATTGTTGATGAAGC
TAACGCCGCTTTTGGTATGAACATGAAAATGTTCCAAGAACTAGAAGGGAACCTCATCAAGGCAATCGGC
ATGATGCTGTTCAACACCTTGACTCGCAAGCGCACACGCGGCGCTACCGAACTTGCCACGGCTGAGTAAC
TGCAGGTCGACAAGCTTGCGGCCGCATAATGCTTAAGTCGAACAGAAAGTAATCGTATTGTACACGGCCG
CATAATCGAAATTAATACGACTCACTATAGGGGAATTGTGAGCGGATAACAATTCCCCATCTTAGTATAT
TAGTTAAGTATAAGAAGGAGATATACATAAACATATGAGCGGCACCAGAGAACCCATGGACCTGACCAAC
TGCGACAGAGAGCCTATCCATCAGCTGGGCGCTATCCAGCCTTTCGGCTTCCTGCTGCAAGTGTCCAGCG
ACTGGATCGTGACAAGAGCCTCCGTGAACCTGGCCGAGTTTCTGGGAGTGACACAGGCCGATGCTCTGGG
CAGACCTGCCAGCACACTGATCATGCCTGAGGCTCTGCACACCATCCGGAACAAGCTGACCACACTGAGA
GGCGCCGACGTGGTGGAAAGAGTGTTCGCCATTGCTCTGACCCCTGACCAGAGCAAGTTCGACGTGGCCG
TGCACTTCAACGAGAGCCAAGTGATCATCGAGGGCGAGAGATGCCAAGAGGACAGAAGAAACGCCCCTAG
CCTGAGCATGCGGAGCATGATGAGCAGACTGGACCAGGCCGAGACACTTGAGGCCTTTTTCAGAGAGGGC
GCCAGACAGGCTAGAGCCCTGACCGGATTCGACAGAGTGATGGTGTACAGATTCGACGAAGGCGGCTCTG
GCGAAGTGGTGGCTGAAGCTGCTAGAAGCGGCATCGGCAGCTTTCTGGGCCTGCACTATCCTGCCAGCGA
CATCCCTGTGCAGGCCAGAGCACTGTACCTGCGGAACCTGTTCAGAATCATTGCCGATGTGGACGCCGTG
CCTGTGCCAATTCTGCCCGAGAGAGATGAGCACGGCCAGCCTCTGGATCTGAGCATGAGCGTGCTGAGAA
GCGTGTCCCCTATCCACATCGAGTACCTGAAGAACATGGGCGTGGGCGCCAGCCTGTCTATCAGCATTGT
GGTGGATGGCAAGCTGTGGGGCCTGTTCGCCTGTCACCACTACGAACCTAGACTGCCCAGCGCTCAGAGC
AGATCTACCGCCGAACTGTTTGGCCAGATGTTCGCCAGCAGGCTGGAAAGCAGAGAGAGAAGGCTGGCCC
TGGACTACGAGACAAAGGCCAGAAGAATCGCCGACCGGCTGCTGACATCCGTGGCCGATAATGCCTCTCT
GCTGGACGATCCTGCCTGGCTGATTGAAGCCCTGGCCGATGCCATTCCTGCCGATGGAATCGGCGTGTGG
ATCAACGGTAGACTGGCTCTGGCCGGCATCGGACCCGACAAGAAGAATTTTGCCAGCCTCGTGCGGCACC
TGAACAGAAATGCTGGCGGCAGAATCTACGCCGTGGACAGACTGAGCCAGACATACCCCGACCTGGAAAT
CGATGCTGTGGTGGCCGGAATGCTGGCTATCCCCATCAGCAGATCCCCACGGGATTACGTGGTGCTGTTC
CGGCAAGAACTCGTGCGGACAGTTAGATGGGGCGGAGATCCTCACAAGCCCGTGGAATACGGCCCTAATG
GCCCTAGACTGACCCCTCGGAAGTCCTTCGAAGAGTGGAGCGAACTTGTGCGGGGCAGAAGCCTGCCTTT
TACCGAGGCTGAACAGAGAGTGGCCGAAACCATCAGAGTGACCCTGATCGAGGTGGTGCTGAGACTGACA
GACGAGGCCTCTATGGCCAGACAGATGGCCAATGAGAGACAAGAGCTGCTGATCGCCGAGCTGAACCTCG
AGCACCACCACCACCACCACTGAGATCCGGCTGCTAACAAAGCCCGAAAGGAAGCTGAGTTGGCTGCTGC
CACCGCTGAGCAATAACTAGCATAACCCCTTGGGGCCTCTAAACGGGTCTTGAGGGGTTTTTTGCTGAAA
GGAGGAACTATATCCGGATTGGCGAATGGG
[124 nt withheld, positions 2971-3094]
C
[91 nt withheld, positions 3096-3186]
A
[49 nt withheld, positions 3188-3236]
CCTTTGACGTTGGAGTCCACGTTCTTT
[37 nt withheld, positions 3264-3300]
ACCCTATCTCGGTCTATTCTTTTGATTTATAAGGGATTTTGCCGATTTCGGCCTATTGGTTAAAAAATGA
GCTGATTTAACAAAAATTTAACGCGAATTTTAACAAAATATTAACGTTTACAATTTCTGGCGGCACGATG
GCATGAGATTATCAAAAAGGATCTTCACCTAGATCCTTTTAAATTAAAAATGAAGTTTTAAATCAATCTA
AAGTATATATGAGTAAACTTGGTCTGACAGTTACCAATGCTTAATCAGTGAGGCACCTATCTCAGCGATC
TGTCTATTTCGTTCATCCATAGTTGCCTGACTCCCCGTCGTGTAGATAACTACGATACGGGAGGGCTTAC
CATCTGGCCCCAGTGCTGCAATGATACCGCGAGACCCACGCTCACCGGCTCCAGATTTATCAGCAATAAA
CCAGCCAGCCGGAAGGGCCGAGCGCAGAAGTGGTCCTGCAACTTTATCCGCCTCCATCCAGTCTATTAAT
TGTTGCCGGGAAGCTAGAGTAAGTAGTTCGCCAGTTAATAGTTTGCGCAACGTTGTTGCCATTGCTACAG
GCATCGTGGTGTCACGCTCGTCGTTTGGTATGGCTTCATTCAGCTCCGGTTCCCAACGATCAAGGCGAGT
TACATGATCCCCCATGTTGTGCAAAAAAGCGGTTAGCTCCTTCGGTCCTCCGATCGTTGTCAGAAGTAAG
TTGGCCGCAGTGTTATCACTCATGGTTATGGCAGCACTGCATAATTCTCTTACTGTCATGCCATCCGTAA
GATGCTTTTCTGTGACTGGTGAGTACTCAACCAAGTCATTCTGAGAATAGTGTATGCGGCGACCGAGTTG
CTCTTGCCCGGCGTCAATACGGGATAATACCGCGCCACATAGCAGAACTTTAAAAGTGCTCATCATTGGA
AAACGTTCTTCGGGGCGAAAACTCTCAAGGATCTTACCGCTGTTGAGATCCAGTTCGATGTAACCCACTC
GTGCACCCAACTGATCTTCAGCATCTTTTACTTTCACCAGCGTTTCTGGGTGAGCAAAAACAGGAAGGCA
AAATGCCGCAAAAAAGGGAATAAGGGCGACACGGAAATGTTGAATACTCATACTCTTCCTTTTTCAATCA
TGATTGAAGCATTTATCAGGGTTATTGTCTCATGAGCGGATACATATTTGAATGTATTTAGAAAAATAAA
CAAATAGGTCATGACCAAAATCCCTTAACGTGAGTTTTCGTTCCACTGAGCGTCAGACCCCGTAGAAAAG
ATCAAAGGATCTTCTTGAGATCCTTTTTTTCTGCGCGTAATCTGCTGCTTGCAAACAAAAAAACCACCGC
TACCAGCGGTGGTTTGTTTGCCGGATCAAGAGCTACCAACTCTTTTTCCGAAGGTAACTGGCTTCAGCAG
AGCGCAGATACCAAATACTGTCCTTCTAGTGTAGCCGTAGTTAGGCCACCACTTCAAGAACTCTGTAGCA
CCGCCTACATACCTCGCTCTGCTAATCCTGTTACCAGTGGCTGCTGCCAGTGGCGATAAGTCGTGTCTTA
CCGGGTTGGACTCAAGACGATAGTTACCGGATAAGGCGCAGCGGTCGGGCTGAACGGGGGGTTCGTGCAC
ACAGCCCAGCTTGGAGCGAACGACCTACACCGAACTGAGATACCTACAGCGTGAGCTATGAGAAAGCGCC
ACGCTTCCCGAAGGGAGAAAGGCGGACAGGTATCCGGTAAGCGGCAGGGTCGGAACAGGAGAGCGCACGA
GGGAGCTTCCAGGGGGAAACGCCTGGTATCTTTATAGTCCTGTCGGGTTTCGCCACCTCTGACTTGAGCG
TCGATTTTTGTGATGCTCGTCAGGGGGGCGGAGCCTATGGAAAAACGCCAGCAACGCGGCCTTTTTACGG
TTCCTGGCCTTTTGCTGGCCTTTTGCTCACATGTTCTTTCCTGCGTTATCCCCTGATTCTGTGGATAACC
GTATTACCGCCTTTGAGTGAGCTGATACCGCTCGCCGCAGCCGAACGACCGAGCGCAGCGAGTCAGTGAG
CGAGGAAGCGGAAGAGCGCCTGATGCGGTATTTTCTCCTTACGCATCTGTGCGGTATTTCACACCGCAAT
GGTGCACTCTCAGTACAATCTGCTCTGATGCCGCATAGTTAAGCCAGTATACACTCCGCTATCGCTACGT
GACTGGGTCATGGCTGCGCCCCGACACCCGCCAACACCCGCTGACGCGCCCTGACGGGCTTGTCTGCTCC
CGGCATCCGCTTACAGACAAGCTGTGACCGTCTCCGGGAGCTGCATGTGTCAGAGGTTTTCACCGTCATC
ACCGAAACGCGCGAGGCAGCTGCGGTAAAGCTCATCAGCGTGGTCGTGAAGCGATTCACAGATGTCTGCC
TGTTCATCCGCGTCCAGCTCGTTGAGTTTCTCCAGAAGCGTTAATGTCTGGCTTCTGATAAAGCGGGCCA
TGTTAAGGGCGGTTTTTTCCTGTTTGGTCACTGATGCCTCCGTGTAAGGGGGATTTCTGTTCATGGGGGT
AATGATACCGATGAAACGAGAGAGGATGCTCACGATACGGGTTACTGATGATGAACATGCCCGGTTACTG
GAACGTTGTGAGGGTAAACAACTGGCGGTATGGATGCGGCGGGACCAGAGAAAAATCACTCAGGGTCAAT
GCCAGCGCTTCGTTAATACAGATGTAGGTGTTCCACAGGGTAGCCAGCAGCATCCTGCGATGCAGATCCG
GAACATAATGGTGCAGGGCGCTGACTTCCGCGTTTCCAGACTTTACGAAACACGGAAACCGAAGACCATT
CATGTTGTTGCTCAGGTCGCAGACGTTTTGCAGCAGCAGTCGCTTCACGTTCGCTCGCGTATCGGTGATT
CATTCTGCTAACCAGTAAGGCAACCCCGCCAGCCTAGCCGGGTCCTCAACGACAGGAGCACGATCATGCT
AGTCATGCCCCGCGCCCACCGGAAGGAGCTGACTGGGTTGAAGGCTCTCAAGGGCATCGGTCGAGATCCC
GGTGCCTAATGAGTGAGCTAACTTACATTAATTGCGTTGCGCTCACTGCCCGCTTTCCAGTCGGGAAACC
TGTCGTGCCAGCTGCATTAATGAATCGGCCAACGCGCGGGGAGAGGCGGTTTGCGTATTGGGCGCCAGGG
TGGTTTTTCTTTTCACCAGTGAGACGGGCAACAGCTGATTGCCCTTCACCGCCTGGCCCTGAGAGAGTTG
CAGCAAGCGGTCCACGCTGGTTTGCCCCAGCAGGCGAAAATCCTGTTTGATGGTGGTTAACGGCGGGATA
TAACATGAGCTGTCTTCGGTATCGTCGTATCCCACTACCGAGATGTCCGCACCAACGCGCAGCCCGGACT
CGGTAATGGCGCGCATTGCGCCCAGCGCCATCTGATCGTTGGCAACCAGCATCGCAGTGGGAACGATGCC
CTCATTCAGCATTTGCATGGTTTGTTGAAAACCGGACATGGCACTCCAGTCGCCTTCCCGTTCCGCTATC
GGCTGAATTTGATTGCGAGTGAGATATTTATGCCAGCCAGCCAGACGCAGACGCGCCGAGACAGAACTTA
ATGGGCCCGCTAACAGCGCGATTTGCTGGTGACCCAATGCGACCAGATGCTCCACGCCCAGTCGCGTACC
GTCTTCATGGGAGAAAATAATACTGTTGATGGGTGTCTGGTCAGAGACATCAAGAAATAACGCCGGAACA
TTAGTGCAGGCAGCTTCCACAGCAATGGCATCCTGGTCATCCAGCGGATAGTTAATGATCAGCCCACTGA
CGCGTTGCGCGAGAAGATTGTGCACCGCCGCTTTACAGGCTTCGACGCCGCTTCGTTCTACCATCGACAC
CACCACGCTGGCACCCAGTTGATCGGCGCGAGATTTAATCGCCGCGACAATTTGCGACGGCGCGTGCAGG
GCCAGACTGGAGGTGGCAACGCCAATCAGCAACGACTGTTTGCCCGCCAGTTGTTGTGCCACGCGGTTGG
GAATGTAATTCAGCTCCGCCATCGCCGCTTCCACTTTTTCCCGCGTTTTCGCAGAAACGTGGCTGGCCTG
GTTCACCACGCGGGAAACGGTCTGATAAGAGACACCGGCATACTCTGCGACATCGTATAACGTTACTGGT
TTCACATTCACCACCCTGAATTGACTCTCTTCCGGGCGCTATCATGCCATACCGCGAAAGGTTTTGCGCC
ATTCGATGGTGTCCGGGATCTCGACGCTCTCCCTTATGCGACTCCTGCATTAGGAAGCAGCCCAGTAGTA
GGTTGAGGCCGTTGAG
Features (pLannotate 1.2.2; 21 found; start..end, strand, type, name):
    240..258     +  promoter       T7 promoter: promoter for bacteriophage T7 RNA polymerase
    259..283     +  protein_bind   lac operator: The lac repressor binds to the lac operator to inhibit transcription in E. coli. This inhibition can be relieved by adding lactose or isopropyl-β-D-thiogalactopyranoside (IPTG). lac repressor encoded by lacI
    298..320     +  RBS            RBS: efficient ribosome binding site from bacteriophage T7 gene 10 (Olins and Rangwala, 1989)
    333..1046    +  CDS            pbsA1: HO1_SYNY3 - Experimental evidence at protein level: Swiss-Prot protein existence level 1. Catalyzes the opening of the heme ring with the release of iron. Key enzyme in the synthesis of the chromophoric part of the photosynthetic antennae. From Synechocystis sp. (strain PCC 6803 / Kazusa).
   1133..1151    +  promoter       T7 promoter: promoter for bacteriophage T7 RNA polymerase
   1152..1176    +  protein_bind   lac operator: The lac repressor binds to the lac operator to inhibit transcription in E. coli. This inhibition can be relieved by adding lactose or isopropyl-β-D-thiogalactopyranoside (IPTG). lac repressor encoded by lacI
   2803..2820    +  CDS            9xHis (fragment): 9xHis affinity tag
   2830..2879    +  CDS            SET1 (fragment): solubility-enhancement tag derived from T7 phage gene 10B
   2887..2934    +  terminator     T7 terminator: transcription terminator for bacteriophage T7 RNA polymerase
   2971..3426    +  rep_origin     f1 ori (sequence partly withheld): f1 bacteriophage origin of replication; arrow indicates direction of (+) strand synthesis
   3541..4401    -  CDS            AmpR: β-lactamase; bla; confers resistance to ampicillin, carbenicillin, and related antibiotics
   4402..4494    -  promoter       AmpR promoter: bla
   4575..5163    +  rep_origin     ori: high-copy-number ColE1/pMB1/pBR322/pUC origin of replication
   5349..5488    -  misc_feature   bom: basis of mobility region from pBR322
   5590..5781    -  CDS            rop: Rop protein, which maintains plasmids at low copy number; rop
   5798..6178    +  CDS            YPB1_ECOLX: Protein predicted: Swiss-Prot protein existence level 4. From Escherichia coli.
   6240..6304    -  CDS            TcR (fragment): tetracycline efflux protein; tet; confers resistance to tetracycline
   6319..6340    -  protein_bind   CAP binding site: CAP binding activates transcription in the presence of cAMP. E. coli catabolite activator protein
   6353..7435    -  CDS            lacI: lac repressor; lacI; The lac repressor binds to the lac operator to inhibit transcription in E. coli. This inhibition can be relieved by adding lactose or isopropyl-β-D-thiogalactopyranoside (IPTG).
   7436..7513    -  promoter       lacI promoter: lacI
   7521..214     -  CDS            TcR (fragment) (across the origin): tetracycline efflux protein; tet; confers resistance to tetracycline
