[The description below was written by a language model from this plasmid's Addgene catalogue record and pLannotate feature annotations shown in this document.]
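Description:
pETduet-1:MCS1(HemeOxygenase)::MCS2(ReBphP-PCM) is a bacterial co-expression plasmid built on the Novagen pET-Duet1 backbone, which carries two independent T7 promoter/lac operator cassettes so that two proteins can be produced from one vector in E. coli. It is maintained through a ColE1/pBR322-type origin accompanied by the rop gene and bom region, selected with ampicillin via the β-lactamase gene, and also carries an f1 origin. A lacI gene on the backbone supplies lac repressor, keeping both T7 promoters off until induction with IPTG in a host that provides T7 RNA polymerase. The catalogue lists the total size as 7,620 bp, while the sequenced record is 7,586 nt. Short tetracycline-resistance fragments in the annotation are backbone remnants rather than functional markers.

The first cloning site holds a biliverdin-producing heme oxygenase from Nostocaceae, inserted between NcoI and PstI downstream of the T7 gene 10 ribosome binding site. The automated annotation labels it by homology to the Synechocystis enzyme pbsA1. The second site, between NdeI and XhoI, carries ReBphP-PCM from Rhizobium etli, made from synthesized gene fragments. By the usual meaning of the abbreviation, this is a bacteriophytochrome photosensory core module. This coding region is not itself annotated in the feature table, but it lies in the gap between the second lac operator and a C-terminal His tag, followed by the T7 terminator. Heme oxygenase opens the heme ring to yield biliverdin, the chromophore bacteriophytochromes generally bind, so co-expression presumably lets the cell assemble chromophore-loaded protein that can be purified through the His tag. The associated publication concerns reversibly switchable optoacoustic proteins for multiplexed whole-animal imaging.
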