Addgene plasmid #156463: pETduet-1:MCS1(HemeOxygenase)::MCS2(ReBphP-PCM)
Purpose: Express Heme Oxygenase (Nostocaceae) and ReBphP-PCM
Depositing lab: Andre Stiel. Depositing organization: Helmholtz Munich. Publication: Multiplexed whole-animal imaging with reversibly switchable optoacoustic proteins. Mishra K, Stankevych M, Fuenzalida-Werner JP, Grassmann S, Gujrati V, Huang Y, Klemm U, Buchholz VR, Ntziachristos V, Stiel AC. Sci Adv. 2020 Jun 12;6(24):eaaz6293. doi: 10.1126/sciadv.aaz6293. eCollection 2020 Jun. PubMed 32582850.
Backbone
  Vector backbone: pET-Duet1
  Backbone manufacturer: Novagen
  Backbone size w/o insert (bp): 5420
  Total vector size (bp): 7620
  Vector type: Bacterial Expression
Growth in bacteria
  Bacterial resistance: Ampicillin, 100 μg/mL
  Growth temperature: 37°C
  Growth strain: DH5alpha
  Copy number: Unknown
Gene/Insert 1
  Gene/Insert name: Heme Oxygenase (alt names: HO; biliverdin-producing)
  Species: Nostocaceae
  Insert size (bp): 723
  GenBank ID: BAB73596.1
  Promoter: T7
  Cloning method: Restriction Enzyme; 5′ cloning site Nco1 (not destroyed); 3′ cloning site PstI (not destroyed)
  Sequencing primers: 5′ aaaccatggatggcgatgagc; 3′ aaactgcagttactcagcagtggc
Gene/Insert 2
  Gene/Insert name: ReBphP-PCM (alt name: ReBphP)
  Species: Rhizobium etli
  Insert size (bp): 1572
  Promoter: T7
  Tag / fusion protein: His Tag (C terminal on backbone)
  Cloning method: Restriction Enzyme; 5′ cloning site Nde1 (not destroyed); 3′ cloning site Xho1 (not destroyed)
  Sequencing primers: 5′ aaacatatgagcggcaccagag; 3′ aaactgatcgccgagctgaacCATCATCACCATCACCACTAA
Terms and licenses: Academic/Nonprofit Terms; Industry Terms: Not Available to Industry
Depositor comments: ReBphP was synthesized as gene strings (GeneArt, Life Technologies, Regensburg, Germany) and then cloned in MCS2 of pETDuet1
How to cite: pETduet-1:MCS1(HemeOxygenase)::MCS2(ReBphP-PCM) was a gift from Andre Stiel (Addgene plasmid # 156463 ; http://n2t.net/addgene:156463 ; RRID:Addgene_156463)
