>Addgene plasmid #156463 | pETduet-1:MCS1(HemeOxygenase)::MCS2(ReBphP-PCM) | depositor partial sequence | sequence record 302033 | MCS1(HemeOxygenase) and MCS2(ReBphP-PCM
CCATGGATGGCGATGAGCAGCAATTTAGCAAACAAACTACGTGTAGGTACGAAAAAAGCCCACACAATGG
CAGAAAATGTAGGTTTTGTCAAATGCTTCTTAAAAGGAGTGGTAGAAAAAAGCTCTTACCGGAAGCTAGT
GGCCAACTTCTACTACGTCTACTCCGCAATGGAAGAGGAGATGGAAAAGCATAGCCAGCACCCAATTGTT
TCTAAAATAAACTTTTCCCAACTGAATCGTAAGCAGACTCTAGAGCAAGACCTGAGTTACTATTACGGCG
CTAACTGGCGGGAACAAATTCAACTGTCGCCAGCAGGTGAAGCTTACGTACAACGCATTCGGGAAATCTC
TGCAACCGAACCAGAATTGTTGATTGCCCACTCTTACACCCGTTATTTAGGTGATTTATCCGGGGGACAA
ATTCTCAAAAACATTGCTGTGACAGCGATGAATTTGAATGATGGGCAAGGAACTGCATTTTATGAGTTCG
CAGATATTTCTGATGAGAAAGCTTTTAAGGCTAAATATCGTCAAACATTAGATGAGTTGGCAATTGATGA
AGCGACAGGCGATCGCATTGTTGATGAAGCTAACGCCGCTTTTGGTATGAACATGAAAATGTTCCAAGAA
CTAGAAGGGAACCTCATCAAGGCAATCGGCATGATGCTGTTCAACACCTTGACTCGCAAGCGCACACGCG
GCGCTGCCGAACTAGCCACTGCTGAGTAACTGCAGGTCGACAAGCTTGCGGCCGCATAATGCTTAAGTCG
AACAGAAAGTAATCGTATTGTACACGGCCGCATAATCGAAATTAATACGACTCACTATAGGGGAATTGTG
AGCGGATAACAATTCCCCATCTTAGTATATTAGTTAAGTATAAGAAGGAGATATACATATGAGCGGCACC
AGAGAACCCATGGACCTGACCAACTGCGACAGAGAGCCTATCCATCAGCTGGGCGCTATCCAGCCTTTCG
GCTTCCTGCTGCAAGTGTCCAGCGACTGGATCGTGACAAGAGCCTCCGTGAACCTGGCCGAGTTTCTGGG
AGTGACACAGGCCGATGCTCTGGGCAGACCTGCCAGCACACTGATCATGCCTGAGGCTCTGCACACCATC
CGGAACAAGCTGACCACACTGAGAGGCGCCGACGTGGTGGAAAGAGTGTTCGCCATTGCTCTGACCCCTG
ACCAGAGCAAGTTCGACGTGGCCGTGCACTTCAACGAGAGCCAAGTGATCATCGAGGGCGAGAGATGCCA
AGAGGACAGAAGAAACGCCCCTAGCCTGAGCATGCGGAGCATGATGAGCAGACTGGACCAGGCCGAGACA
CTTGAGGCCTTTTTCAGAGAGGGCGCCAGACAGGCTAGAGCCCTGACCGGATTCGACAGAGTGATGGTGT
ACAGATTCGACGAAGGCGGCTCTGGCGAAGTGGTGGCTGAAGCTGCTAGAAGCGGCATCGGCAGCTTTCT
GGGCCTGCACTATCCTGCCAGCGACATCCCTGTGCAGGCCAGAGCACTGTACCTGCGGAACCTGTTCAGA
ATCATTGCCGATGTGGACGCCGTGCCTGTGCCAATTCTGCCCGAGAGAGATGAGCACGGCCAGCCTCTGG
ATCTGAGCATGAGCGTGCTGAGAAGCGTGTCCCCTATCCACATCGAGTACCTGAAGAACATGGGCGTGGG
CGCCAGCCTGTCTATCAGCATTGTGGTGGATGGCAAGCTGTGGGGCCTGTTCGCCTGTCACCACTACGAA
CCTAGACTGCCCAGCGCTCAGAGCAGATCTACCGCCGAACTGTTTGGCCAGATGTTCGCCAGCAGGCTGG
AAAGCAGAGAGAGAAGGCTGGCCCTGGACTACGAGACAAAGGCCAGAAGAATCGCCGACCGGCTGCTGAC
ATCCGTGGCCGATAATGCCTCTCTGCTGGACGATCCTGCCTGGCTGATTGAAGCCCTGGCCGATGCCATT
CCTGCCGATGGAATCGGCGTGTGGATCAACGGTAGACTGGCTCTGGCCGGCATCGGACCCGACAAGAAGA
ATTTTGCCAGCCTCGTGCGGCACCTGAACAGAAATGCTGGCGGCAGAATCTACGCCGTGGACAGACTGAG
CCAGACATACCCCGACCTGGAAATCGATGCTGTGGTGGCCGGAATGCTGGCTATCCCCATCAGCAGATCC
CCACGGGATTACGTGGTGCTGTTCCGGCAAGAACTCGTGCGGACAGTTAGATGGGGCGGAGATCCTCACA
AGCCCGTGGAATACGGCCCTAATGGCCCTAGACTGACCCCTCGGAAGTCCTTCGAAGAGTGGAGCGAACT
TGTGCGGGGCAGAAGCCTGCCTTTTACCGAGGCTGAACAGAGAGTGGCCGAAACCATCAGAGTGACCCTG
ATCGAGGTGGTGCTGAGACTGACAGACGAGGCCTCTATGGCCAGACAGATGGCCAATGAGAGACAAGAGC
TGCTGATCGCCGAGCTGAAC
